>Addgene plasmid #42988 | I-ACGC | depositor partial sequence | sequence record 58253 | I-ACGC sequence 424 bps
CGTCTCCTGACCCCAGAGCAGGTCGTGGCAATCGCCTCCAACATTGGCGGGAAACAGGCACTCGAGACTG
TCCAGCGCCTGCTTCCCGTGCTGTGCCAAGCGCACGGACTCACCCCAGAGCAGGTCGTGGCGATCGCAAG
CCACGACGGAGGAAAGCAAGCCTTGGAAACAGTACAGAGGCTGTTGCCTGTGCTGTGCCAAGCGCACGGC
CTCACCCCAGAGCAGGTCGTGGCAATCGCGAGCAATAACGGCGGAAAACAGGCTTTGGAAACGGTGCAGA
GGCTCCTTCCAGTGCTGTGCCAAGCGCACGGATTAACCCCAGAGCAGGTCGTGGCGATCGCAAGCCACGA
CGGAGGAAAGCAAGCCTTGGAAACAGTACAGAGGCTGTTGCCTGTGCTGTGCCAAGCGCACGGCTTAAGA
GACG
