>Addgene plasmid #42988 | I-ACGC | addgene partial sequence | sequence record 59985 | M13-F20 5'-TGTAAAACGACGGCCAGT-3'
CTATAGGGCGAATTGGGCCCTCTAGATGCATGCTCGAGCGGCCGCCAGTGTGATGGATATCTGCAGAATT
CGCCCTTATATAGATGCCGTCCTAGCGCGTCTCCTGACCCCAGAGCAGGTCGTGGCAATCGCCTCCAACA
TTGGCGGGAAACAGGCACTCGAGACTGTCCAGCGCCTGCTTCCCGTGCTGTGCCAAGCGCACGGACTCAC
CCCAGAGCAGGTCGTGGCGATCGCAAGCCACGACGGAGGAAAGCAAGCCTTGGAAACAGTACAGAGGCTG
TTGCCTGTGCTGTGCCAAGCGCACGGCCTCACCCCAGAGCAGGTCGTGGCAATCGCGAGCAATAACGGCG
GAAAACAGGCTTTGGAAACGGTGCAGAGGCTCCTTCCAGTGCTGTGCCAAGCGCACGGATTAACCCCAGA
GCAGGTCGTGGCGATCGCAAGCCACGACGGAGGAAAGCAAGCCTTGGAAACAGTACAGAGGCTGTTGCCT
GTGCTGTGCCAAGCGCACGGCTTAAGAGACGTGGGCACAGGAAAGATACTTAAGGGCGAATTCCAGCACA
CTGGCGGCCGTTACTAGTGGATCCGAGCTCGGTACCAAGCTTGATGCATAGCTTGAGTATTCTATAGTGT
CACCTAAATAGCTTGGCGTAATCATGGTCATAGCTGTTTCCTGTGTGAAATTGTTATCCGCTCACAATTC
CACACAACATACGAGCCGGAAGCATAAAGTGTAAAGCCTGGGGTGCCTAATGAGTGAGCTAACTCACATT
AATTGCGTTGCGCTCACTGCCCGCTTTCCAGTCGGGAAACCTGTCGTGCCAGCTGCATTAATGAATCGGC
CAACGCGCGGGGAGAGGCGGTTTGCGTATTGGGCGCTCTTCCGCTTCCTCGCTCACTGACTCGCTGCGCT
CGGT
