[The description below was written by a language model from this plasmid's Addgene catalogue record.]
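Description:
I-ACGC is a bacterial cloning plasmid built on the commercial pCRII-TOPO backbone (about 4 kb without insert), into which a 424 bp synthetic insert was placed by TOPO cloning. It is maintained at high copy in E. coli and carries both ampicillin and kanamycin resistance, so either or both antibiotics can be used for selection. The insert lies between the T7 and M13-reverse priming sites of the backbone, which are the sites listed for sequencing across it. No feature table accompanies the record, so other backbone elements cannot be confirmed from the information given.

The record identifies the insert only by the construct's own name and as synthetic; it does not spell out what the fragment encodes. The plasmid was deposited in connection with a TALEN genome-editing system developed for generating human stem cell-based disease models. Given this context, the four-letter suffix ACGC and the insert size (roughly four TALE repeats of about 100 bp each) suggest that the insert is a preassembled block of repeat modules recognising the bases A, C, G and C, with the "I" prefix possibly marking its position in an ordered assembly. This reading is an inference from the name and size, not something the record states. There is no promoter, tag, reporter or eukaryotic selection marker described, and the vector type is given purely as bacterial cloning. The plasmid is therefore best understood as a storage and propagation vehicle for a building-block fragment to be moved into a downstream TALEN assembly, not as an expression construct in its own right.
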