Addgene plasmid #42988: I-ACGC
Depositing lab: Chad Cowan & Kiran Musunuru. Depositing organization: Harvard University. Publication: A TALEN Genome-Editing System for Generating Human Stem Cell-Based Disease Models. Ding Q, Lee YK, Schaefer EA, Peters DT, Veres A, Kim K, Kuperwasser N, Motola DL, Meissner TB, Hendriks WT, Trevisan M, Gupta RM, Moisan A, Banks E, Friesen M, Schinzel RT, Xia F, Tang A, Xia Y, Figueroa E, Wann A, Ahfeldt T, Daheron L, Zhang F, Rubin LL, Peng LF, Chung RT, Musunuru K, Cowan CA. Cell Stem Cell. 2012 Dec 12. pii: S1934-5909(12)00645-5. doi: 10.1016/j.stem.2012.11.011. PubMed 23246482.
Backbone
  Vector backbone: pCRII-TOPO
  Backbone manufacturer: Invitrogen
  Backbone size w/o insert (bp): 3973
  Vector type: Bacterial Cloning
Growth in bacteria
  Bacterial resistance: Ampicillin and Kanamycin, 100 & 50 μg/mL
  Growth temperature: 37°C
  Growth strain: Top10
  Copy number: High Copy
Gene/Insert
  Gene/Insert name: I-ACGC
  Species: Synthetic
  Insert size (bp): 424
  Cloning method: TOPO Cloning
  Sequencing primers: 5′ T7; 3′ M13-rev
Terms and licenses: Academic/Nonprofit Terms; Industry Terms: Not Available to Industry
How to cite: I-ACGC was a gift from Chad Cowan & Kiran Musunuru (Addgene plasmid # 42988 ; http://n2t.net/addgene:42988 ; RRID:Addgene_42988)
